>Addgene plasmid #76295 | PANK3 gRNA (BRDN0001144785) | addgene full sequence | sequence record 185564 | Addgene Assembled Sequence
CCCGGGTGCAAAGATGGATAAAGTTTTAAACAGAGAGGAATCTTTGCAGCTAATGGACCTTCTAGGTCTT
GAAAGGAGTGGGAATTGGCTCCGGTGCCCGTCAGTGGGCAGAGCGCACATCGCCCACAGTCCCCGAGAAG
TTGGGGGGAGGGGTCGGCAATTGATCCGGTGCCTAGAGAAGGTGGCGCGGGGTAAACTGGGAAAGTGATG
TCGTGTACTGGCTCCGCCTTTTTCCCGAGGGTGGGGGAGAACCGTATATAAGTGCAGTAGTCGCCGTGAA
CGTTCTTTTTCGCAACGGGTTTGCCGCCAGAACACAGGTAAGTGCCGTGTGTGGTTCCCGCGGGCCTGGC
CTCTTTACGGGTTATGGCCCTTGCGTGCCTTGAATTACTTCCACCTGGCTGCAGTACGTGATTCTTGATC
CCGAGCTTCGGGTTGGAAGTGGGTGGGAGAGTTCGAGGCCTTGCGCTTAAGGAGCCCCTTCGCCTCGTGC
TTGAGTTGAGGCCTGGCCTGGGCGCTGGGGCCGCCGCGTGCGAATCTGGTGGCACCTTCGCGCCTGTCTC
GCTGCTTTCGATAAGTCTCTAGCCATTTAAAATTTTTGATGACCTGCTGCGACGCTTTTTTTCTGGCAAG
ATAGTCTTGTAAATGCGGGCCAAGATCTGCACACTGGTATTTCGGTTTTTGGGGCCGCGGGCGGCGACGG
GGCCCGTGCGTCCCAGCGCACATGTTCGGCGAGGCGGGGCCTGCGAGCGCGGCCACCGAGAATCGGACGG
GGGTAGTCTCAAGCTGGCCGGCCTGCTCTGGTGCCTGGCCTCGCGCCGCCGTGTATCGCCCCGCCCTGGG
CGGCAAGGCTGGCCCGGTCGGCACCAGTTGCGTGAGCGGAAAGATGGCCGCTTCCCGGCCCTGCTGCAGG
GAGCTCAAAATGGAGGACGCGGCGCTCGGGAGAGCGGGCGGGTGAGTCACCCACACAAAGGAAAAGGGCC
TTTCCGTCCTCAGCCGTCGCTTCATGTGACTCCACGGAGTACCGGGCGCCGTCCAGGCACCTCGATTAGT
TCTCGAGCTTTTGGAGTACGTCGTCTTTAGGTTGGGGGGAGGGGTTTTATGCGATGGAGTTTCCCCACAC
TGAGTGGGTGGAGACTGAAGTTAGGCCAGCTTGGCACTTGATGTAATTCTCCTTGGAATTTGCCCTTTTT
GAGTTTGGATCTTGGTTCATTCTCAAGCCTCAGACAGTGGTTCAAAGTTTTTTTCTTCCATTTCAGGTGT
CGTGACGTACGGCCACCATGACCGAGTACAAGCCCACGGTGCGCCTCGCCACCCGCGACGACGTCCCCAG
GGCCGTACGCACCCTCGCCGCCGCGTTCGCCGACTACCCCGCCACGCGCCACACCGTCGATCCGGACCGC
CACATCGAGCGGGTCACCGAGCTGCAAGAACTCTTCCTCACGCGCGTCGGGCTCGACATCGGCAAGGTGT
GGGTCGCGGACGACGGCGCCGCCGTGGCGGTCTGGACCACGCCGGAGAGCGTCGAAGCGGGGGCGGTGTT
CGCCGAGATCGGCCCGCGCATGGCCGAGTTGAGCGGTTCCCGGCTGGCCGCGCAGCAACAGATGGAAGGC
CTCCTGGCGCCGCACCGGCCCAAGGAGCCCGCGTGGTTCCTGGCCACCGTCGGAGTCTCGCCCGACCACC
AGGGCAAGGGTCTGGGCAGCGCCGTCGTGCTCCCCGGAGTGGAGGCGGCCGAGCGCGCCGGGGTGCCCGC
CTTCCTGGAGACCTCCGCGCCCCGCAACCTCCCCTTCTACGAGCGGCTCGGCTTCACCGTCACCGCCGAC
GTCGAGGTGCCCGAAGGACCGCGCACCTGGTGCATGACCCGCAAGCCCGGTGCCTGAACGCGTTAAGTCG
ACAATCAACCTCTGGATTACAAAATTTGTGAAAGATTGACTGGTATTCTTAACTATGTTGCTCCTTTTAC
GCTATGTGGATACGCTGCTTTAATGCCTTTGTATCATGCTATTGCTTCCCGTATGGCTTTCATTTTCTCC
TCCTTGTATAAATCCTGGTTGCTGTCTCTTTATGAGGAGTTGTGGCCCGTTGTCAGGCAACGTGGCGTGG
TGTGCACTGTGTTTGCTGACGCAACCCCCACTGGTTGGGGCATTGCCACCACCTGTCAGCTCCTTTCCGG
GACTTTCGCTTTCCCCCTCCCTATTGCCACGGCGGAACTCATCGCCGCCTGCCTTGCCCGCTGCTGGACA
GGGGCTCGGCTGTTGGGCACTGACAATTCCGTGGTGTTGTCGGGGAAATCATCGTCCTTTCCTTGGCTGC
TCGCCTGTGTTGCCACCTGGATTCTGCGCGGGACGTCCTTCTGCTACGTCCCTTCGGCCCTCAATCCAGC
GGACCTTCCTTCCCGCGGCCTGCTGCCGGCTCTGCGGCCTCTTCCGCGTCTTCGCCTTCGCCCTCAGACG
AGTCGGATCTCCCTTTGGGCCGCCTCCCCGCGTCGACTTTAAGACCAATGACTTACAAGGCAGCTGTAGA
TCTTAGCCACTTTTTAAAAGAAAAGGGGGGACTGGAAGGGCTAATTCACTCCCAACGAAGACAAGATCTG
CTTTTTGCTTGTACTGGGTCTCTCTGGTTAGACCAGATCTGAGCCTGGGAGCTCTCTGGCTAACTAGGGA
ACCCACTGCTTAAGCCTCAATAAAGCTTGCCTTGAGTGCTTCAAGTAGTGTGTGCCCGTCTGTTGTGTGA
CTCTGGTAACTAGAGATCCCTCAGACCCTTTTAGTCAGTGTGGAAAATCTCTAGCAGTACGTATAGTAGT
TCATGTCATCTTATTATTCAGTATTTATAACTTGCAAAGAAATGAATATCAGAGAGTGAGAGGAACTTGT
TTATTGCAGCTTATAATGGTTACAAATAAAGCAATAGCATCACAAATTTCACAAATAAAGCATTTTTTTC
ACTGCATTCTAGTTGTGGTTTGTCCAAACTCATCAATGTATCTTATCATGTCTGGCTCTAGCTATCCCGC
CCCTAACTCCGCCCATCCCGCCCCTAACTCCGCCCAGTTCCGCCCATTCTCCGCCCCATGGCTGACTAAT
TTTTTTTATTTATGCAGAGGCCGAGGCCGCCTCGGCCTCTGAGCTATTCCAGAAGTAGTGAGGAGGCTTT
TTTGGAGGCCTAGGGACGTACCCAATTCGCCCTATAGTGAGTCGTATTACGCGCGCTCACTGGCCGTCGT
TTTACAACGTCGTGACTGGGAAAACCCTGGCGTTACCCAACTTAATCGCCTTGCAGCACATCCCCCTTTC
GCCAGCTGGCGTAATAGCGAAGAGGCCCGCACCGATCGCCCTTCCCAACAGTTGCGCAGCCTGAATGGCG
AATGGG
[124 nt withheld, positions 3367-3490]
C
[91 nt withheld, positions 3492-3582]
A
[49 nt withheld, positions 3584-3632]
CCTTTGACGTTGGAGTCCACGTTCTTT
[37 nt withheld, positions 3660-3696]
ACCCTATCTCGGTCTATTCTTTTGATTTATAAGGGATTTTGCCGATTTCGGCCTATTGGTTAAAAAATGA
GCTGATTTAACAAAAATTTAACGCGAATTTTAACAAAATATTAACGCTTACAATTTAGGTGGCACTTTTC
GGGGAAATGTGCGCGGAACCCCTATTTGTTTATTTTTCTAAATACATTCAAATATGTATCCGCTCATGAG
ACAATAACCCTGATAAATGCTTCAATAATATTGAAAAAGGAAGAGTATGAGTATTCAACATTTCCGTGTC
GCCCTTATTCCCTTTTTTGCGGCATTTTGCCTTCCTGTTTTTGCTCACCCAGAAACGCTGGTGAAAGTAA
AAGATGCTGAAGATCAGTTGGGTGCACGAGTGGGTTACATCGAACTGGATCTCAACAGCGGTAAGATCCT
TGAGAGTTTTCGCCCCGAAGAACGTTTTCCAATGATGAGCACTTTTAAAGTTCTGCTATGTGGCGCGGTA
TTATCCCGTATTGACGCCGGGCAAGAGCAACTCGGTCGCCGCATACACTATTCTCAGAATGACTTGGTTG
AGTACTCACCAGTCACAGAAAAGCATCTTACGGATGGCATGACAGTAAGAGAATTATGCAGTGCTGCCAT
AACCATGAGTGATAACACTGCGGCCAACTTACTTCTGACAACGATCGGAGGACCGAAGGAGCTAACCGCT
TTTTTGCACAACATGGGGGATCATGTAACTCGCCTTGATCGTTGGGAACCGGAGCTGAATGAAGCCATAC
CAAACGACGAGCGTGACACCACGATGCCTGTAGCAATGGCAACAACGTTGCGCAAACTATTAACTGGCGA
ACTACTTACTCTAGCTTCCCGGCAACAATTAATAGACTGGATGGAGGCGGATAAAGTTGCAGGACCACTT
CTGCGCTCGGCCCTTCCGGCTGGCTGGTTTATTGCTGATAAATCTGGAGCCGGTGAGCGTGGGTCTCGCG
GTATCATTGCAGCACTGGGGCCAGATGGTAAGCCCTCCCGTATCGTAGTTATCTACACGACGGGGAGTCA
GGCAACTATGGATGAACGAAATAGACAGATCGCTGAGATAGGTGCCTCACTGATTAAGCATTGGTAACTG
TCAGACCAAGTTTACTCATATATACTTTAGATTGATTTAAAACTTCATTTTTAATTTAAAAGGATCTAGG
TGAAGATCCTTTTTGATAATCTCATGACCAAAATCCCTTAACGTGAGTTTTCGTTCCACTGAGCGTCAGA
CCCCGTAGAAAAGATCAAAGGATCTTCTTGAGATCCTTTTTTTCTGCGCGTAATCTGCTGCTTGCAAACA
AAAAAACCACCGCTACCAGCGGTGGTTTGTTTGCCGGATCAAGAGCTACCAACTCTTTTTCCGAAGGTAA
CTGGCTTCAGCAGAGCGCAGATACCAAATACTGTTCTTCTAGTGTAGCCGTAGTTAGGCCACCACTTCAA
GAACTCTGTAGCACCGCCTACATACCTCGCTCTGCTAATCCTGTTACCAGTGGCTGCTGCCAGTGGCGAT
AAGTCGTGTCTTACCGGGTTGGACTCAAGACGATAGTTACCGGATAAGGCGCAGCGGTCGGGCTGAACGG
GGGGTTCGTGCACACAGCCCAGCTTGGAGCGAACGACCTACACCGAACTGAGATACCTACAGCGTGAGCT
ATGAGAAAGCGCCACGCTTCCCGAAGGGAGAAAGGCGGACAGGTATCCGGTAAGCGGCAGGGTCGGAACA
GGAGAGCGCACGAGGGAGCTTCCAGGGGGAAACGCCTGGTATCTTTATAGTCCTGTCGGGTTTCGCCACC
TCTGACTTGAGCGTCGATTTTTGTGATGCTCGTCAGGGGGGCGGAGCCTATGGAAAAACGCCAGCAACGC
GGCCTTTTTACGGTTCCTGGCCTTTTGCTGGCCTTTTGCTCACATGTTCTTTCCTGCGTTATCCCCTGAT
TCTGTGGATAACCGTATTACCGCCTTTGAGTGAGCTGATACCGCTCGCCGCAGCCGAACGACCGAGCGCA
GCGAGTCAGTGAGCGAGGAAGCGGAAGAGCGCCCAATACGCAAACCGCCTCTCCCCGCGCGTTGGCCGAT
TCATTAATGCAGCTGGCACGACAGGTTTCCCGACTGGAAAGCGGGCAGTGAGCGCAACGCAATTAATGTG
AGTTAGCTCACTCATTAGGCACCCCAGGCTTTACACTTTATGCTTCCGGCTCGTATGTTGTGTGGAATTG
TGAGCGGATAACAATTTCACACAGGAAACAGCTATGACCATGATTACGCCAAGCGCGCAATTAACCCTCA
CTAAAGGGAACAAAAGCTGGAGCTGCAAGCTTAATGTAGTCTTATGCAATACTCTTGTAGTCTTGCAACA
TGGTAACGATGAGTTAGCAACATGCCTTACAAGGAGAGAAAAAGCACCGTGCATGCCGATTGGTGGAAGT
AAGGTGGTACGATCGTGCCTTATTAGGAAGGCAACAGACGGGTCTGACATGGATTGGACGAACCACTGAA
TTGCCGCATTGCAGAGATATTGTATTTAAGTGCCTAGCTCGATACATAAACGGGTCTCTCTGGTTAGACC
AGATCTGAGCCTGGGAGCTCTCTGGCTAACTAGGGAACCCACTGCTTAAGCCTCAATAAAGCTTGCCTTG
AGTGCTTCAAGTAGTGTGTGCCCGTCTGTTGTGTGACTCTGGTAACTAGAGATCCCTCAGACCCTTTTAG
TCAGTGTGGAAAATCTCTAGCAGTGGCGCCCGAACAGGGACTTGAAAGCGAAAGGGAAACCAGAGGAGCT
CTCTCGACGCAGGACTCGGCTTGCTGAAGCGCGCACGGCAAGAGGCGAGGGGCGGCGACTGGTGAGTACG
CCAAAAATTTTGACTAGCGGAGGCTAGAAGGAGAGAGATGGGTGCGAGAGCGTCAGTATTAAGCGGGGGA
GAATTAGATCGCGATGGGAAAAAATTCGGTTAAGGCCAGGGGGAAAGAAAAAATATAAATTAAAACATAT
AGTATGGGCAAGCAGGGAGCTAGAACGATTCGCAGTTAATCCTGGCCTGTTAGAAACATCAGAAGGCTGT
AGACAAATACTGGGACAGCTACAACCATCCCTTCAGACAGGATCAGAAGAACTTAGATCATTATATAATA
CAGTAGCAACCCTCTATTGTGTGCATCAAAGGATAGAGATAAAAGACACCAAGGAAGCTTTAGACAAGAT
AGAGGAAGAGCAAAACAAAAGTAAGACCACCGCACAGCAAGCGGCCGCTGATCTTCAGACCTGGAGGAGG
AGATATGAGGGACAATTGGAGAAGTGAATTATATAAATATAAAGTAGTAAAAATTGAACCATTAGGAGTA
GCACCCACCAAGGCAAAGAGAAGAGTGGTGCAGAGAGAAAAAAGAGCAGTGGGAATAGGAGCTTTGTTCC
TTGGGTTCTTGGGAGCAGCAGGAAGCACTATGGGCGCAGCGTCAATGACGCTGACGGTACAGGCCAGACA
ATTATTGTCTGGTATAGTGCAGCAGCAGAACAATTTGCTGAGGGCTATTGAGGCGCAACAGCATCTGTTG
CAACTCACAGTCTGGGGCATCAAGCAGCTCCAGGCAAGAATCCTGGCTGTGGAAAGATACCTAAAGGATC
AACAGCTCCTGGGGATTTGGGGTTGCTCTGGAAAACTCATTTGCACCACTGCTGTGCCTTGGAATGCTAG
TTGGAGTAATAAATCTCTGGAACAGATTTGGAATCACACGACCTGGATGGAGTGGGACAGAGAAATTAAC
AATTACACAAGCTTAATACACTCCTTAATTGAAGAATCGCAAAACCAGCAAGAAAAGAATGAACAAGAAT
TATTGGAATTAGATAAATGGGCAAGTTTGTGGAATTGGTTTAACATAACAAATTGGCTGTGGTATATAAA
ATTATTCATAATGATAGTAGGAGGCTTGGTAGGTTTAAGAATAGTTTTTGCTGTACTTTCTATAGTGAAT
AGAGTTAGGCAGGGATATTCACCATTATCGTTTCAGACCCACCTCCCAACCCCGAGGGGACCCAGAGAGG
GCCTATTTCCCATGATTCCTTCATATTTGCATATACGATACAAGGCTGTTAGAGAGATAATTAGAATTAA
TTTGACTGTAAACACAAAGATATTAGTACAAAATACGTGACGTAGAAAGTAATAATTTCTTGGGTAGTTT
GCAGTTTTAAAATTATGTTTTAAAATGGACTATCATATGCTTACCGTAACTTGAAAGTATTTCGATTTCT
TGGCTTTATATATCTTGTGGAAAGGACGAAACACCGGAAATATTTGACTTCTAACGGTTTTAGAGCTAGA
AATAGCAAGTTAAAATAAGGCTAGTCCGTTATCAACTTGAAAAAGTGGCACCGAGTCGGTGCTTTTTTAA
GCTTGGCGTAACTAGATCTTGAGACAAATGGCAGTATTCATCCACAATTTTAAAAGAAAAGGGGGGATTG
GGGGGTACAGTGCAGGGGAAAGAATAGTAGACATAATAGCAACAGACATACAAACTAAAGAATTACAAAA
ACAAATTACAAAAATTCAAAATTTTCGGGTTTATTACAGGGACAGCAGAGATCCACTTTGGCGCCGGCTC
GAGGGGG
Features (pLannotate 1.2.2; 29 found; start..end, strand, type, name):
     14..80      +  CDS            small t antigen (fragment): SV40 (simian virus 40) small t antigen
    106..317     +  promoter       EF-1α core promoter: core promoter for human elongation factor EF-1α
    318..1256    +  intron         EF-1α intron A: intron upstream of the start codon of human EF-1α
   1278..1877    +  CDS            PuroR (fragment): puromycin N-acetyltransferase; pac from Streptomyces; confers resistance to puromycin
   1893..2481    +  misc_feature   WPRE: woodchuck hepatitis virus posttranscriptional regulatory element
   2532..2551    +  misc_feature   cPPT/CTS (fragment): central polypurine tract and central termination sequence of HIV-1
   2553..2786    +  LTR            3' LTR (ΔU3): self-inactivating 3' long terminal repeat (LTR) from HIV-1
   2864..2985    +  polyA_signal   SV40 poly(A) signal: SV40 polyadenylation signal
   3025..3160    +  rep_origin     SV40 ori: SV40 origin of replication
   3181..3199    -  promoter       T7 promoter: promoter for bacteriophage T7 RNA polymerase
   3207..3362    +  CDS            lacZα (fragment): LacZα fragment of β-galactosidase; lacZ fragment
   3367..3795    +  rep_origin     f1 ori (sequence partly withheld): f1 bacteriophage origin of replication; arrow indicates direction of (+) strand synthesis
   3848..3952    +  promoter       AmpR promoter: bla
   3953..4813    +  CDS            AmpR: β-lactamase; bla; confers resistance to ampicillin, carbenicillin, and related antibiotics
   4984..5572    +  rep_origin     ori: high-copy-number ColE1/pMB1/pBR322/pUC origin of replication
   5755..5847    +  CDS            lacI (fragment): lac repressor; lacI; The lac repressor binds to the lac operator to inhibit transcription in E. coli. This inhibition can be relieved by adding lactose or isopropyl-β-D-thiogalactopyranoside (IPTG).
   5860..5881    +  protein_bind   CAP binding site: CAP binding activates transcription in the presence of cAMP. E. coli catabolite activator protein
   5896..5926    +  promoter       lac promoter: promoter for the E. coli lac operon
   5934..5950    +  protein_bind   lac operator: The lac repressor binds to the lac operator to inhibit transcription in E. coli. This inhibition can be relieved by adding lactose or isopropyl-β-D-thiogalactopyranoside (IPTG). lac repressor encoded by lacI
   5995..6013    +  promoter       T3 promoter: promoter for bacteriophage T3 RNA polymerase
   6041..6267    +  promoter       RSV promoter: Rous sarcoma virus enhancer/promoter
   6268..6448    +  LTR            5' LTR (truncated): truncated 5' long terminal repeat (LTR) from HIV-1
   6495..6620    +  misc_feature   HIV-1 Ψ: packaging signal of human immunodeficiency virus type 1
   6604..6967    +  CDS            HIV-1 gag (fragment): gag protein from human immunodeficiency virus 1; gag
   7113..7346    +  misc_feature   RRE: The Rev response element (RRE) of HIV-1 allows for Rev-dependent mRNA export from the nucleus to the cytoplasm.
   7723..7749    +  CDS            Rev (fragment): human immunodeficiency virus 1 (HIV-1) Rev protein; rev; enhances nuclear export of unspliced and incompletely spliced viral mRNAs
   7753..7993    +  promoter       U6 promoter: RNA polymerase III promoter for human U6 snRNA
   8023..8098    +  misc_RNA       gRNA scaffold: guide RNA scaffold for the Streptococcus pyogenes CRISPR/Cas9 system
   8154..8271    +  misc_feature   cPPT/CTS: central polypurine tract and central termination sequence of HIV-1
