[The description below was written by a language model from this plasmid's Addgene catalogue record and pLannotate feature annotations shown in this document.]
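Description:
PANK3 gRNA (BRDN0001144785) is a third-generation lentiviral CRISPR guide plasmid built on the lentiGuide-Puro backbone. It delivers a single guide RNA directed against human PANK3, designed against the NM_024594.3 reference transcript. The assembled sequence is 8,323 nt. In bacteria the plasmid is maintained by a high-copy ColE1/pUC-type origin and selected with ampicillin through the β-lactamase gene. An f1 origin, an SV40 origin and lac/T7/T3 backbone remnants are also annotated.

The lentiviral transfer cassette begins with an RSV promoter fused to a truncated HIV-1 5' LTR, which makes genomic RNA production Tat-independent. This is followed by the Ψ packaging signal with a partial gag region, and by the RRE for Rev-dependent nuclear export. It ends in a ΔU3 self-inactivating 3' LTR followed by an SV40 polyadenylation signal. Within this unit, a human U6 RNA polymerase III promoter drives the PANK3-specific spacer joined to the Streptococcus pyogenes Cas9 guide scaffold. A cPPT/CTS element, which aids nuclear import of the proviral DNA, lies downstream of the scaffold. Next, an EF-1α core promoter with its intron A expresses puromycin N-acetyltransferase, allowing puromycin selection of transduced mammalian cells. A WPRE after this gene enhances transcript expression.

The plasmid does not encode Cas9, so it must be paired with a separate Cas9 vector such as lentiCas9-Blast or used in cells that already express Cas9. It is an individual clone associated with a human kinome guide library and is intended for knockout of PANK3 in human cells.
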