Addgene plasmid #76295: PANK3 gRNA (BRDN0001144785)
Purpose: 3rd generation lentiviral gRNA plasmid targeting human PANK3
Depositing lab: John Doench & David Root. Depositing organization: Broad Institute. Publication: Optimized sgRNA design to maximize activity and minimize off-target effects of CRISPR-Cas9. Doench JG, Fusi N, Sullender M, Hegde M, Vaimberg EW, Donovan KF, Smith I, Tothova Z, Wilen C, Orchard R, Virgin HW, Listgarten J, Root DE. Nat Biotechnol. 2016 Jan 18. doi: 10.1038/nbt.3437. PubMed 26780180.
Backbone
  Vector backbone: lentiGuide-Puro
  Backbone manufacturer: Zhang Lab (Addgene plasmid # 52963)
  Vector type: Mammalian Expression, Lentiviral, CRISPR
  Selectable markers: Puromycin
Growth in bacteria
  Bacterial resistance: Ampicillin, 100 μg/mL
  Growth temperature: 37°C
  Growth strain: DH5alpha
  Copy number: High Copy
Gene/Insert
  Gene/Insert name: PANK3 (alt names: PANK3; NM_024594.3)
  gRNA/shRNA sequence: GAAATATTTGACTTCTAACG
  Species: H. sapiens (human)
  Entrez Gene: PANK3
  Promoter: hU6
  Cloning method: Unknown
  Sequencing primers: 5′ U6-F; 3′ pS2-R
Terms and licenses: Academic/Nonprofit Terms; Industry Terms: Not Available to Industry
Depositor comments: The gRNA was designed to target the following Genbank reference sequence(s): NM_024594.3. Note that this plasmid does NOT contain Cas9. It should be used in conjunction with lentiCas9-Blast (Addgene #52962) or otherwise with cell lines already expressing Cas9. Browse the full kinome gRNA library at http://www.addgene.org/pooled-library/broadgpp-human-kinome/ or visit http://www.broadinstitute.org/rnai/public/ for detailed protocols and information.
How to cite: PANK3 gRNA (BRDN0001144785) was a gift from John Doench & David Root (Addgene plasmid # 76295 ; http://n2t.net/addgene:76295 ; RRID:Addgene_76295)
