>Addgene plasmid #76295 | PANK3 gRNA (BRDN0001144785) | depositor partial sequence | sequence record 143755 | Target Sequence
GAAATATTTGACTTCTAACG
