>Addgene plasmid #76295 | PANK3 gRNA (BRDN0001144785) | addgene partial sequence | sequence record 185563 | hU6-F
AGAAAGTAATAATTTCTTGGGTAGTTTGCAGTTTTAAAATTATGTTTTAAAATGGACTATCATATGCTTA
CCGTAACTTGAAAGTATTTCGATTTCTTGGCTTTATATATCTTGTGGAAAGGACGAAACACCGGAAATAT
TTGACTTCTAACGTTTTAGAGCTAGAAATAGCAAGTTAAAATAAGGCTAGTCCGTTATCAACTTGAAAAA
GTGGCACCGAGTCGGTGCTTTTTTAAGCTTGGCGTAACTAGATCTTGAGACAAATGGCAGTATTCATCCA
CAATTTTAAAAGAAAAGGGGGGATTGGGGGGTACAGTGCAGGGGAAAGAATAGTAGACATAATAGCAACA
GACATACAAACTAAAGAATTACAAAAACAAATTACAAAAATTCAAAATTTTCGGGTTTATTACAGGGACA
GCAGAGATCCACTTTGGCGCCGGCTCGAGGGGGCCCGGGTGCAAAGATGGATAAAGTTTTAAACAGAGAG
GAATCTTTGCAGCTAATGGACCTTCTAGGTCTTGAAAGGAGTGGGAATTGGCTCCGGTGCCCGTCAGTGG
GCAGAGCGCA
